>Addgene plasmid #199361 | pTS108 pHAGE2 CMVtetO2 MCS-3C-SUMOstar-22xGS-GFP | addgene full sequence | sequence record 389916 | Addgene NGS Result
GAAGGGCTAATTCACTCCCAAAGAAGACAAGATATCCTTGATCTGTGGATCTACCACACACAAGGCTACT
TCCCTGATTAGCAGAACTACACACCAGGGCCAGGGGTCAGATATCCACTGACCTTTGGATGGTGCTACAA
GCTAGTACCAGTTGAGCCAGATAAGGTAGAAGAGGCCAATAAAGGAGAGAACACCAGCTTGTTACACCCT
GTGAGCCTGCATGGGATGGATGACCCGGAGAGAGAAGTGTTAGAGTGGAGGTTTGACAGCCGCCTAGCAT
TTCATCACGTGGCCCGAGAGCTGCATCCGGAGTACTTCAAGAACTGCTGATATCGAGCTTGCTACAAGGG
ACTTTCCGCTGGGGACTTTCCAGGGAGGCGTGGCCTGGGCGGGACTGGGGAGTGGCGAGCCCTCAGATCC
TGCATATAAGCAGCTGCTTTTTGCCTGTACTGGGTCTCTCTGGTTAGACCAGATCTGAGCCTGGGAGCTC
TCTGGCTAACTAGGGAACCCACTGCTTAAGCCTCAATAAAGCTTGCCTTGAGTGCTTCAAGTAGTGTGTG
CCCGTCTGTTGTGTGACTCTGGTAACTAGAGATCCCTCAGACCCTTTTAGTCAGTGTGGAAAATCTCTAG
CAGTGGCGCCCGAACAGGGACTTGAAAGCGAAAGGGAAACCAGAGGAGCTCTCTCGACGCAGGACTCGGC
TTGCTGAAGCGCGCACGGCAAGAGGCGAGGGGCGGCGACTGGTGAGTACGCCAAAAATTTTGACTAGCGG
AGGCTAGAAGGAGAGAGATGGGTGCGAGAGCGTCAGTATTAAGCGGGGGAGAATTAGATCGCGATGGGAA
AAAATTCGGTTAAGGCCAGGGGGAAAGAAAAAATATAAATTAAAACATATAGTATGGGCAAGCAGGGAGC
TAGAACGATTCGCAGTTAATCCTGGCCTGTTAGAAACATCAGAAGGCTGTAGACAAATACTGGGACAGCT
ACAACCATCCCTTCAGACAGGATCAGAAGAACTTAGATCATTATATAATACAGTAGCAACCCTCTATTGT
GTGCATCAAAGGATAGAGATAAAAGACACCAAGGAAGCTTTAGACAAGATAGAGGAAGAGCAAAACAAAA
GTAAGACCACCGCACAGCAAGCGGCCGGCCGCTGATCTTCAGACCTGGAGGAGGAGATATGAGGGACAAT
TGGAGAAGTGAATTATATAAATATAAAGTAGTAAAAATTGAACCATTAGGAGTAGCACCCACCAAGGCAA
AGAGAAGAGTGGTGCAGAGAGAAAAAAGAGCAGTGGGAATAGGAGCTTTGTTCCTTGGGTTCTTGGGAGC
AGCAGGAAGCACTATGGGCGCAGCGTCAATGACGCTGACGGTACAGGCCAGACAATTATTGTCTGGTATA
GTGCAGCAGCAGAACAATTTGCTGAGGGCTATTGAGGCGCAACAGCATCTGTTGCAACTCACAGTCTGGG
GCATCAAGCAGCTCCAGGCAAGAATCCTGGCTGTGGAAAGATACCTAAAGGATCAACAGCTCCTGGGGAT
TTGGGGTTGCTCTGGAAAACTCATTTGCACCACTGCTGTGCCTTGGAATGCTAGTTGGAGTAATAAATCT
CTGGAACAGATTTGGAATCACACGACCTGGATGGAGTGGGACAGAGAAATTAACAATTACACAAGCTTAA
TACACTCCTTAATTGAAGAATCGCAAAACCAGCAAGAAAAGAATGAACAAGAATTATTGGAATTAGATAA
ATGGGCAAGTTTGTGGAATTGGTTTAACATAACAAATTGGCTGTGGTATATAAAATTATTCATAATGATA
GTAGGAGGCTTGGTAGGTTTAAGAATAGTTTTTGCTGTACTTTCTATAGTGAATAGAGTTAGGCAGGGAT
ATTCACCATTATCGTTTCAGACCCACCTCCCAACCCCGAGGGGACCCGACAGGCCCGAAGGAATAGAAGA
AGAAGGTGGAGAGAGAGACAGAGACAGATCCATTCGATTAGTGAACGGATCTCGACGGTATCGCCGAATT
CACAAATGGCAGTATTCATCCACAATTTTAAAAGAAAAGGGGGGATTGGGGGGTACAGTGCAGGGGAAAG
AATAGTAGACATAATAGCAACAGACATACAAACTAAAGAATTACAAAAACAAATTACAAAAATTCAAAAT
TTTCGGGTTTATTACAGGGACAGCAGAGATCCAGTTTGGACGCGTTGACATTGATTATTGACTAGTTATT
AATAGTAATCAATTACGGGGTCATTAGTTCATAGCCCATATATGGAGTTCCGCGTTACATAACTTACGGT
AAATGGCCCGCCTGGCTGACCGCCCAACGACCCCCGCCCATTGACGTCAATAATGACGTATGTTCCCATA
GTAACGCCAATAGGGACTTTCCATTGACGTCAATGGGTGGAGTATTTACGGTAAACTGCCCACTTGGCAG
TACATCAAGTGTATCATATGCCAAGTACGCCCCCTATTGACGTCAATGACGGTAAATGGCCCGCCTGGCA
TTATGCCCAGTACATGACCTTATGGGACTTTCCTACTTGGCAGTACATCTACGTATTAGTCATCGCTATT
ACCATGGTGATGCGGTTTTGGCAGTACATCAATGGGCGTGGATAGCGGTTTGACTCACGGGGATTTCCAA
GTCTCCACCCCATTGACGTCAATGGGAGTTTGTTTTGGCACCAAAATCAACGGGACTTTCCAAAATGTCG
TAACAACTCCGCCCCATTGACGCAAATGGGCGGTAGGCGTGTACGGTGGGAGGTCTATATAAGCAGAGCT
CTCCCTATCAGTGATAGAGATCTCCCTATCAGTGATAGAGATCGTCGACGAGCTCGTTTAGTGAACCGTC
AGATCGCCTGGAGACGCCATCCACGCTGTTTTGACCTCCATAGAAGACACCGGGACCGATCCAGCCTCCG
GCTAGAGCGGCCGCCATGGGATCCGGTTCTGCTAGCGGTTCAGGTTCTACCGGTGGATCATCTAGAACTA
GCGGTAGCTTAGAAGTTTTGTTTCAAGGTCCAGGTAGCGGATCTACCGGATCGGACTCAGAAGTCAATCA
AGAAGCTAAGCCAGAGGTCAAGCCAGAAGTCAAGCCTGAGACTCACATCAATTTAAAGGTGTCCGATGGA
TCTTCAGAAATCTTCTTCAAGATCAAAAAGACCACTCCTTTAAGAAGGCTGATGGAAGCGTTCGCTAAAA
GACAGGGTAAGGAAATGGACTCTTTAACCTTCTTGTACGACGGTATTGAGATTCAAGCTGATCAGACCCC
TGAAGATTTGGACATGGAGGATAACGATATTATTGAGGCTCACAGAGAACAGATTGGTGGCGGATCTGGA
AGTGGATCTGGATCAGGAAGTGGTTCTGGATCAGGTAGTGGTTCTGGTAGTGGATCAATGGTGTCTAAAG
GTGAAGAACTTTTTACGGGTGTCGTCCCCATCCTGGTTGAATTGGACGGAGACGTGAATGGCCATAAATT
TTCAGTGAGCGGTGAAGGAGAGGGAGACGCCACTTACGGTAAACTTACCTTGAAATTTATCTGCACTACC
GGGAAACTGCCCGTACCCTGGCCGACGCTCGTAACAACGCTTACCTACGGCGTGCAATGTTTTAGCAGAT
ACCCAGACCATATGAAGCAGCACGATTTTTTCAAGAGTGCAATGCCTGAGGGGTACGTACAGGAAAGGAC
GATCTTTTTCAAAGACGATGGTAATTATAAAACGCGGGCTGAGGTTAAATTTGAAGGAGACACGCTCGTG
AATCGAATAGAGCTGAAGGGAATCGACTTCAAGGAAGACGGTAACATCCTGGGCCATAAACTCGAATATA
ATTACAATTCACACAACGTCTATATCATGGCAGATAAACAGAAGAATGGCATCAAAGTCAATTTTAAGAT
CCGGCATAATATCGAGGACGGATCAGTACAGCTTGCCGACCATTACCAACAGAATACACCGATAGGAGAC
GGTCCCGTCCTCTTGCCAGATAATCACTATTTGAGCACACAATCCGCTCTTTCTAAAGATCCGAATGAAA
AGCGCGATCATATGGTCTTGAAAGAGTTCGTCACTGCCGCCGGCATAACCTAACTCGAGTAATCAACCTC
TGGATTACAAAATTTGTGAAAGATTGACTGGTATTCTTAACTATGTTGCTCCTTTTACGCTATGTGGATA
CGCTGCTTTAATGCCTTTGTATCATGCTATTGCTTCCCGTATGGCTTTCATTTTCTCCTCCTTGTATAAA
TCCTGGTTGCTGTCTCTTTATGAGGAGTTGTGGCCCGTTGTCAGGCAACGTGGCGTGGTGTGCACTGTGT
TTGCTGACGCAACCCCCACTGGTTGGGGCATTGCCACCACCTGTCAGCTCCTTTCCGGGACTTTCGCTTT
CCCCCTCCCTATTGCCACGGCGGAACTCATCGCCGCCTGCCTTGCCCGCTGCTGGACAGGGGCTCGGCTG
TTGGGCACTGACAATTCCGTGGTGTTGTTGGGGAAATCATCGTCCTTTCCTTGGCTGCTCGCCTGTGTTG
CCACCTGGATTCTGCGCGGGACGTCCTTCTGCTACGTCCCTTCGGCCCTCAATCCAGCGGACCTTCCTTC
CCGCGGCCTGCTGCCGGCTCTGCGGCCTCTTCCGCGTCTTCGCCTTCGCCCTCAGACGAGTCGGATCTCC
CTTTGGGCCGCCTCCCCGCCTGGTACCTTTAAGACCAATGACTTACAAGGCAGCTGTAGATCTTAGCCAC
TTTTTAAAAGAAAAGGGGGGACTGGAAGGGCTAATTCACTCCCAACGAAGACAAGATCACCTGCAGGACA
GGCGCGCCCTGCTTTTTGCTTGTACTGGGTCTCTCTGGTTAGACCAGATCTGAGCCTGGGAGCTCTCTGG
CTAACTAGGGAACCCACTGCTTAAGCCTCAATAAAGCTTGCCTTGAGTGCTTCAAGTAGTGTGTGCCCGT
CTGTTGTGTGACTCTGGTAACTAGAGATCCCTCAGACCCTTTTAGTCAGTGTGGAAAATCTCTAGCACCC
GGGCGATTAAGGAAAGGGCTAGATCATTCTTGAAGACGAAAGGGCCTCGTGATACGCCTATTTTTATAGG
TTAATGTCATGATAATAATGGTTTCTTAGACGTCAGGTGGCACTTTTCGGGGAAATGTGCGCGGAACCCC
TATTTGTTTATTTTTCTAAATACATTCAAATATGTATCCGCTCATGAGACAATAACCCTGATAAATGCTT
CAATAATATTGAAAAAGGAAGAGTATGAGTATTCAACATTTCCGTGTCGCCCTTATTCCCTTTTTTGCGG
CATTTTGCCTTCCTGTTTTTGCTCACCCAGAAACGCTGGTGAAAGTAAAAGATGCTGAAGATCAGTTGGG
TGCACGAGTGGGTTACATCGAACTGGATCTCAACAGCGGTAAGATCCTTGAGAGTTTTCGCCCCGAAGAA
CGTTTTCCAATGATGAGCACTTTTAAAGTTCTGCTATGTGGCGCGGTATTATCCCGTGTTGACGCCGGGC
AAGAGCAACTCGGTCGCCGCATACACTATTCTCAGAATGACTTGGTTGAGTACTCACCAGTCACAGAAAA
GCATCTTACGGATGGCATGACAGTAAGAGAATTATGCAGTGCTGCCATAACCATGAGTGATAACACTGCG
GCCAACTTACTTCTGACAACGATCGGAGGACCGAAGGAGCTAACCGCTTTTTTGCACAACATGGGGGATC
ATGTAACTCGCCTTGATCGTTGGGAACCGGAGCTGAATGAAGCCATACCAAACGACGAGCGTGACACCAC
GATGCCTGTAGCAATGGCAACAACGTTGCGCAAACTATTAACTGGCGAACTACTTACTCTAGCTTCCCGG
CAACAATTAATAGACTGGATGGAGGCGGATAAAGTTGCAGGACCACTTCTGCGCTCGGCCCTTCCGGCTG
GCTGGTTTATTGCTGATAAATCTGGAGCCGGTGAGCGTGGGTCTCGCGGTATCATTGCAGCACTGGGGCC
AGATGGTAAGCCCTCCCGTATCGTAGTTATCTACACGACGGGGAGTCAGGCAACTATGGATGAACGAAAT
AGACAGATCGCTGAGATAGGTGCCTCACTGATTAAGCATTGGTAACTGTCAGACCAAGTTTACTCATATA
TACTTTAGATTGATTTAAAACTTCATTTTTAATTTAAAAGGATCTAGGTGAAGATCCTTTTTGATAATCT
CATGACCAAAATCCCTTAACGTGAGTTTTCGTTCCACTGAGCGTCAGACCCCGTAGAAAAGATCAAAGGA
TCTTCTTGAGATCCTTTTTTTCTGCGCGTAATCTGCTGCTTGCAAACAAAAAAACCACCGCTACCAGCGG
TGGTTTGTTTGCCGGATCAAGAGCTACCAACTCTTTTTCCGAAGGTAACTGGCTTCAGCAGAGCGCAGAT
ACCAAATACTGTTCTTCTAGTGTAGCCGTAGTTAGGCCACCACTTCAAGAACTCTGTAGCACCGCCTACA
TACCTCGCTCTGCTAATCCTGTTACCAGTGGCTGCTGCCAGTGGCGATAAGTCGTGTCTTACCGGGTTGG
ACTCAAGACGATAGTTACCGGATAAGGCGCAGCGGTCGGGCTGAACGGGGGGTTCGTGCACACAGCCCAG
CTTGGAGCGAACGACCTACACCGAACTGAGATACCTACAGCGTGAGCTATGAGAAAGCGCCACGCTTCCC
GAAGGGAGAAAGGCGGACAGGTATCCGGTAAGCGGCAGGGTCGGAACAGGAGAGCGCACGAGGGAGCTTC
CAGGGGGAAACGCCTGGTATCTTTATAGTCCTGTCGGGTTTCGCCACCTCTGACTTGAGCGTCGATTTTT
GTGATGCTCGTCAGGGGGGCGGAGCCTATGGAAAAACGCCAGCAACGCGGCCTTTTTACGGTTCCTGGCC
TTTTGCTGGCCTTTTGCTCACATGTTCTTTCCTGCGTTATCCCCTGATTCTGTGGATAACCGTATTACCG
CCTTTGAGTGAGCTGATACCGCTCGCCGCAGCCGAACGACCGAGCGCAGCGAGTCAGTGAGCGAGGAAGC
GGAAGAGCGCCCAATACGCAAACCGCCTCTCCCCGCGCGTTGGCCGATTCATTAATGCAGCAAGCTCATG
GCTGACTAATTTTTTTTATTTATGCAGAGGCCGAGGCCGCCTCGGCCTCTGAGCTATTCCAGAAGTAGTG
AGGAGGCTTTTTTGGAGGCCTAGGCTTTTGCAAAAAGCTCCCCGTGGCACGACAGGTTTCCCGACTGGAA
AGCGGGCAGTGAGCGCAACGCAATTAATGTGAGTTAGCTCACTCATTAGGCACCCCAGGCTTTACACTTT
ATGCTTCCGGCTCGTATGTTGTGTGGAATTGTGAGCGGATAACAATTTCACACAGGAAACAGCTATGACA
TGATTACGAATTTCACAAATAAAGCATTTTTTTCACTGCATTCTAGTTGTGGTTTGTCCAAACTCATCAA
TGTATCTTATCATGTCTGGATCAACTGGATAACTCAAGCTAACCAAAATCATCCCAAACTTCCCACCCCA
TACCCTATTACCACTGCCAATTACCTGTGGTTTCATTTACTCTAAACCTGTGATTCCTCTGAATTATTTT
CATTTTAAAGAAATTGTATTTGTTAAATATGTACTACAAACTTAGTAGTTG
Features (pLannotate 1.2.2; 27 found; start..end, strand, type, name):
    375..632     +  LTR            5' LTR (truncated): truncated 5' long terminal repeat (LTR) from HIV-1
    679..804     +  misc_feature   HIV-1 Ψ: packaging signal of human immunodeficiency virus type 1
    788..1126    +  CDS            HIV-1 gag (fragment): gag protein from human immunodeficiency virus 1; gag
   1301..1534    +  misc_feature   RRE: The Rev response element (RRE) of HIV-1 allows for Rev-dependent mRNA export from the nucleus to the cytoplasm.
   1911..2011    +  CDS            Rev (fragment): human immunodeficiency virus 1 (HIV-1) Rev protein; rev; enhances nuclear export of unspliced and incompletely spliced viral mRNAs
   2056..2173    +  misc_feature   cPPT/CTS: central polypurine tract and central termination sequence of HIV-1
   2217..2596    +  enhancer       CMV enhancer: human cytomegalovirus immediate early enhancer
   2597..2800    +  promoter       CMV promoter: human cytomegalovirus (CMV) immediate early promoter
   2802..2821    +  promoter       PLtetO-1 promoter (fragment): modified phage lambda PL promoter with tet operator sites (Lutz and Bujard, 1997)
   2823..2842    +  promoter       PLtetO-1 promoter (fragment): modified phage lambda PL promoter with tet operator sites (Lutz and Bujard, 1997)
   2850..2883    +  promoter       TRE3GV promoter (fragment): 3rd-generation Tet-responsive promoter that can be activated by binding of Tet-On® 3G, optimized for retroviral and lentiviral vectors
   3061..3350    +  CDS            SUMO (fragment): cleavable ubiquitin-like protein tag; S. cerevisiae SMT3 (truncated)
   3424..4107    +  CDS            (3-F)Tyr-EGFP: (3-F)Tyr-EGFP is a basic (constitutively fluorescent) green fluorescent protein published in 2004, derived from Aequorea victoria.
   4121..4709    +  misc_feature   WPRE: woodchuck hepatitis virus posttranscriptional regulatory element
   4704..4814    +  CDS            nef (fragment): NEF_SIVS4 - Experimental evidence at protein level: Swiss-Prot protein existence level 1. Interferes with TCR signaling from the cell membrane. Interacts with CD247/TCRZ (TCR zeta chain) and exert potent down- regulation of cell surface TCR/CD3 complexes. From Simian immunodeficiency virus (isolate F236/smH4) (SIV-sm) (Simian immunodeficiency virus sooty mangabey monkey).
   4857..5037    +  LTR            5' LTR (truncated): truncated 5' long terminal repeat (LTR) from HIV-1
   5170..5274    +  promoter       AmpR promoter: bla
   5275..6135    +  CDS            AmpR: β-lactamase; bla; confers resistance to ampicillin, carbenicillin, and related antibiotics
   6306..6894    +  rep_origin     ori: high-copy-number ColE1/pMB1/pBR322/pUC origin of replication
   7077..7131    +  CDS            lacI (fragment): lac repressor; lacI; The lac repressor binds to the lac operator to inhibit transcription in E. coli. This inhibition can be relieved by adding lactose or isopropyl-β-D-thiogalactopyranoside (IPTG).
   7137..7230    +  rep_origin     SV40 ori (fragment): SV40 origin of replication
   7255..7292    +  CDS            lacI (fragment): lac repressor; lacI; The lac repressor binds to the lac operator to inhibit transcription in E. coli. This inhibition can be relieved by adding lactose or isopropyl-β-D-thiogalactopyranoside (IPTG).
   7305..7326    +  protein_bind   CAP binding site: CAP binding activates transcription in the presence of cAMP. E. coli catabolite activator protein
   7341..7371    +  promoter       lac promoter: promoter for the E. coli lac operon
   7379..7395    +  protein_bind   lac operator: The lac repressor binds to the lac operator to inhibit transcription in E. coli. This inhibition can be relieved by adding lactose or isopropyl-β-D-thiogalactopyranoside (IPTG). lac repressor encoded by lacI
   7429..7512    +  polyA_signal   SV40 poly(A) signal (fragment): SV40 polyadenylation signal
   7679..327     +  CDS            nef (fragment) (across the origin): NEF_HV1BR - Experimental evidence at protein level: Swiss-Prot protein existence level 1. Extracellular Nef protein targets CD4(+) T-lymphocytes for apoptosis by interacting with CXCR4 surface receptors (PubMed:14990729). From Human immunodeficiency virus type 1 group M subtype B (isolate BRU/LAI) (HIV-1).
