[The description below was written by a language model from this plasmid's Addgene catalogue record and pLannotate feature annotations shown in this document.]
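Description:
pTS108 pHAGE2 CMVtetO2 MCS-3C-SUMOstar-22xGS-GFP is an empty lentiviral transfer plasmid of 7,681 bp, built on the pHAGE2 backbone, for doxycycline-inducible expression of a C-terminally tagged protein in mammalian cells. It is propagated in E. coli at high copy through a ColE1/pUC-type origin and selected with ampicillin (AmpR). The recorded growth strain is a recombination-deficient one of the kind commonly used to keep repeated LTR sequences stable. The viral portion carries HIV-1 long terminal repeat sequences flanking the Ψ packaging signal, a gag fragment, the Rev response element for Rev-dependent export of the genomic RNA, and the cPPT/CTS. A WPRE downstream of the cargo enhances transcript expression. Short gag, rev and nef fragments in the annotation appear to be remnants of the HIV-1 sequence rather than functional genes, and packaging functions would have to be supplied in trans.

The expression cassette uses the CMV enhancer and promoter followed directly by two tet operator sites (annotated as short PLtetO-1 fragments). In this CMVtetO2 arrangement, transcription is expected to be blocked in cells expressing Tet repressor and released by doxycycline. No gene is present. According to the construct name, an open reading frame is cloned into a multiple cloning site upstream of an in-frame 3C protease cleavage site, SUMOstar (annotated as a yeast SMT3-derived SUMO fragment), a 22xGS flexible linker and EGFP. The MCS, 3C site and linker are not annotated individually in the feature table. No mammalian selection marker is annotated, so GFP fluorescence is the apparent readout for transduction and expression. The associated publication describes nanobody-based purification of human protein complexes, which suggests that GFP serves as the affinity handle and the protease sites allow elution of the captured protein.
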