Addgene plasmid #199361: pTS108 pHAGE2 CMVtetO2 MCS-3C-SUMOstar-22xGS-GFP
Purpose: (Empty Backbone) Lentiviral transfer plasmid for doxycycline inducible expression of a C-terminally 3C-SUMOstar-GFP-tagged protein in mammalian cells.
Depositing lab: Rebecca Voorhees. Depositing organization: California Institute of Technology. Publication: A nanobody-based strategy for rapid and scalable purification of human protein complexes. Stevens TA, Tomaleri GP, Hazu M, Wei S, Nguyen VN, DeKalb C, Voorhees RM, Pleiner T. Nat Protoc. 2024 Jan;19(1):127-158. doi: 10.1038/s41596-023-00904-w. Epub 2023 Nov 16. PubMed 37974029.
Backbone
  Vector backbone: pHAGE2
  Backbone size (bp): 7681
  Vector type: Mammalian Expression, Lentiviral
  Tag / fusion protein: 3C-SUMOstar-EGFP (C terminal on insert)
Growth in bacteria
  Bacterial resistance: Ampicillin, 100 μg/mL
  Growth temperature: 37°C
  Growth strain: NEB Stable
  Copy number: High Copy
Gene/Insert
  Gene/Insert name: None
  Mutation: WT
  Tag / fusion protein: 3C-SUMOstar-EGFP (C terminal on insert)
Terms and licenses: Academic/Nonprofit Terms; Industry Terms: Not Available to Industry
Depositor comments: Please visit https://www.biorxiv.org/content/10.1101/2023.03.09.531980v1 for bioRxiv preprint.
How to cite: pTS108 pHAGE2 CMVtetO2 MCS-3C-SUMOstar-22xGS-GFP was a gift from Rebecca Voorhees (Addgene plasmid # 199361 ; http://n2t.net/addgene:199361 ; RRID:Addgene_199361)
